>Addgene plasmid #196117 | pTol2-nbt300 2n-KalNFB-3xmir1T-syt2a-10U2n-mCardinal-P2A-mClover3 | depositor full sequence | sequence record 380348 | pTol2-nbt300 2n-KalNFB-3xmir1T-syt2a-10U2n-mCardinal-P2A-mClover3 sequence 8402 bps
CTAAATTGTAAGCGTTAATCCCATATGGGCAGAGGTGTAAAAAGTACTCAAAAATTTTACTCAAGTGAAA
GTACAAGTACTTAGGGAAAATTTTACTCAATTAAAAGTAAAAGTATCTGGCTAGAATCTTACTTGAGTAA
AAGTAAAAAAGTACTCCATTAAAATTGTACTTGAGTATTAGATCCTGTAATACGACTCACTATAGGTTAA
TTAAGACAAAGAATGCAGGTACACGAGCAGCATCCATTTCCATTCCCTCCCTTGTCATTTGATTGGTTCC
CATCCCTACAATGCTCAGGGCCAGTGGCTCCACCCACCATTACATCATCTGAGCCCAGGACCACAGCAAG
TGAATAGGAGAGAGCAGCACCCTCCCCAAGGCGTCACAAGTGTATAAAAGGCAGCAGAAGGAGCCTCTGA
CAGCCCAGATTCTTAGCCGGCTGGAAACCATCGGGGTGTTGCACAAAGGGCAAGTAAAGCAACAAGAAAG
GGCCACACCATCCACTGATTACACCACTGTAAGACTCAACCCAATCAAGCTTGGATCCCTTCAGCACCAA
GGACAGGGCCTCTAGGACACTAGAGGTTTCAGCACCAAGGACAGGGCCTCGAATTCGCCGCCACCATGAA
ACTGCTCTCATCCATCGAGCAAGCCTGCGACATTTGTCGGCTTAAGAAGCTGAAATGCTCCAAGGAAAAG
CCGAAATGTGCCAAATGCCTGAAGAACAATTGGGAATGTCGTTACTCTCCCAAAACCAAGCGAAGTCCAC
TCACAAGGGCTCATCTGACCGAAGTGGAGAGCAGGCTAGAGAGACTGGAACAACTCTTTTTGCTCATCTT
CCCTAGAGAGGACCTTGACATGATCCTCAAGATGGATTCTCTCCAGGATATTAAAGCCCTTTTGACTGGC
TTATTCGTCCAGGACAATGTGAACAAAGACGCTGTGACAGACCGATTGGCAAGTGTCGAGACCGATATGC
CTCTGACACTGAGACAGCACAGAATCAGCGCTACTTCCTCAAGCGAAGAGTCTTCTAACAAGGGACAGAG
ACAGCTGACTGTTTCGAGCAGGTCGAGGCCCATGGAGTTCCAGTACCTGCCAGATACAGACGATCGTCAC
CGGATTGAGGAGAAACGTAAAAGGACATATGAGACCTTCAAGAGCATCATGAAGAAGAGTCCTTTCAGCG
GACCCACCGACCCCCGGCCTCCACCTCGACGCATTGCTGTGCCTTCCCGCAGCTCAGCTTCTGTCCCCAA
GCCAGCACCCCAGCCCTATCCCTTTACGTCATCCCTGAGCACCATCAACTATGATGAGTTTCCCACCATG
GTGTTTCCTTCTGGGCAGATCAGCCAGGCCTCGGCCTTGGCCCCGGCCCCTCCCCAAGTCCTGCCCCAGG
CTCCAGCCCCTGCCCCTGCTCCAGCCATGGTATCAGCTCTGGCCCAGGCCCCAGCCCCTGTCCCAGTCCT
AGCCCCAGGCCCTCCTCAGGCTGTGGCCCCACCTGCCCCCAAGCCCACCCAGGCTGGGGAAGGAACGCTG
TCAGAGGCCCTGCTGCAGCTGCAGTTTGATGATGAAGACCTGGGGGCCTTGCTTGGCAACAGCACAGACC
CAGCTGTGTTCACAGACCTGGCATCCGTCGACAACTCCGAGTTTCAGCAGCTGCTGAACCAGGGCATACC
TGTGGCCCCCCACACAACTGAGCCCATGCTGATGGAGTACCCTGAGGCTATAACTCGCCTAGTGACAGGG
GCCCAGAGGCCCCCCGACCCAGCTCCTGCTCCACTGGGGGCCCCGGGGCTCCCCAATGGCCTCCTTTCAG
GAGATGAAGACTTCTCCTCCATTGCGGACATGGACTTCTCAGCCCTGCTGAGTCAGATCAGCTCCTAATC
TAGCCCTAGGTGTACAGGCGCGCCACTAGTTCTACCTCTCGAGAATCTAGAATACATACTTCTAATCATT
CCATAGCTAATACATACTTCTAATCATTCCATAGCTAATACATACTTCTAATCATTCCATACTAGAACTA
TAGTGAGTCGTAGATCTCGCGCCAACCCGCTCCTCCTCCCTCCCTCCCTCCCTCCCTCCTCTCCTTTATT
CACTTTTCAACATGCACAACACGTCATCAAATCCCCCAATCAGCACTGAATTACAGCCACGGGCCACCAG
ACTGAAGGTGTTAAAGAAGACGATTCGGTCTCATCAGCGGCTAAAACGAGATGAGGGTGAACCGAGAGAG
ACTGTTTCCACAGATGTTCTTGAAGGAGGGCCGGGCTCGTAGGTGCGGTTATTACACATATAAGCTCCCA
TTCACACCTTAAAACATCCAACAGCATTCCAAAGTTTTCCATCGGGGACCAGGGATAGAAAACACTGCCT
CTTCCACTGCCTAATTTAACACATTCCTTCTAGATTATCTCTGGTCATCTAGATGAAATCAGTTCTGTTC
TGTTTGCCGTGTCTGAAAAGACAGTAAAGAGTAATTGAAAAAAAAAATGAATATAGAAAAATGGGGACTG
GAGAGATATTTGGACTAGACGCTCCTGATCCAGCCAGAAGGAACCTTTCAGGTGTCGATTACACTGCCTG
CGAAAACAACCTCTTCTTCCATTCTTCAGTTTCCAGCTGCCGGCTGGCTTCTTCCACTGCCCAACATCCT
AACAAACCCCTGACAAAAAAGGAGACAAGCCTTGAAACATCCTGAAATAAGCAATTCTTAGCTGCCAGGG
ACGTCTTCCTGTTAGCATCAGTGTATTTGTTTCTTTTGCTTTGATTTGTTTTCTTTTTTTATTTTATTTT
CATGGTAAATGTATTCTGCCTGAGCACTTTAAACGAAGGTGTTTTTGTTCCAGTCGATGCTTCGTTTTGA
ACCTGCTTTTATATTTATTAACTTTTGTTGTGTATTTTTAATGTTTAATCTTTAAAGGAATAGTTCACCT
ACACACACACACACACACACACACACACACACAAATGAAATGAAGTCATCATTTACTCACTTTTCTTTCT
TTTAGCTGTGGAGCACAAAACGAGATGTTTTGAAGAATGTTCACGCTGTTGTTTTTCATGCAATTTAAGT
AAACGAAGATCAAGGGATGTTGAGCTATACAAATATTCATTATATGGGCAGCACGGTCGCTGGTTCGAGT
CCCGGCTGGGCCAGTTGGCATTTCTGAGTTTGCATATTCTCCCTGTGTTGGCATGGGTTTCCTCCTGGTG
CTCCGTTTCTCCCACAGTCCACTAGATCATAATCAGCCATACCACATTTGTAGAGGTTTTACTTGCTTTA
AAAAACCTCCCACACCTCCCCCTGAACCTGAAACATAAAATGAATGCAATTGTTGTTGTTAACTTGTTTA
TTGCAGCTTATAATGGTTACAAATAAAGCAATAGCATCACAAATTTCACAAATAAAGCATTTTTTTCACT
GCATTCTAGTTGTGGTTTGTCCAAACTCATCAATGTATCAGGCCTTGGTACCGGGCCCAATGCATTGGCG
CCGCGGCCGGCCGCGAATTAAAAAACCTCCCACACCTCCCCCTGAACCTGAAACATAAAATGAATGCAAT
TGTTGTTGTTAACTTGTTTATTGCAGCTTATAATGGTTACAAATAAAGCAATAGCATCACAAATTTCACA
AATAAAGCATTTTTTTCACTGCATTCTAGTTGTGGTTTGTCCAAACTCATCAATGTATCTTATCATGTCT
GGATCTACGTAATACGACTCACTATAGTTCTAGCCTCGAGACTAGATCGTTTAAACAGATCGTTTAAACG
TGTGGAGGAGCTCAAAGTGAGGCTGAGACGCGATGGGATCCATTATATACCCTCTAGAGTCTCCGCTCGG
AGGACAGTACTCCGCTCGGAGGACAGTACTCCGCTCGGAGGACAGTACTCCGCTCGGAGGACAGTACTCC
GCTCGGAGGACAGTACTCCGACCTGCAATTTAAATTCAGCACCAAGGACAGGGCCTCTAGGACACTAGAG
GTTTCAGCACCAAGGACAGGGCCTTAATTAATGCAGGTCGGAGTACTGTCCTCCGAGCGGAGTACTGTCC
TCCGAGCGGAGTACTGTCCTCCGAGCGGAGTACTGTCCTCCGAGCGGAGTACTGTCCTCCGAGCGGAGAC
TCTAGAGGGTATATAATGGATCCCATCGCGTCTCAGCCTCACTTTGAGCTCCTCCACACGAATTCGCCGC
CACCATGGTGAGCAAGGGCGAGGAGCTGATCAAGGAGAACATGCACATGAAGCTGTACATGGAAGGCACC
GTGAACAACCACCACTTCAAGTGCACCACCGAAGGGGAGGGCAAGCCCTACGAGGGCACCCAGACCCAGA
GGATTAAGGTGGTGGAGGGAGGCCCCCTGCCGTTCGCATTCGACATCCTGGCCACCTGCTTTATGTACGG
GAGCAAGACCTTCATCAACCACACCCAGGGCATCCCCGATTTCTTTAAGCAGTCCTTCCCTGAGGGCTTC
ACATGGGAGAGAGTCACCACATACGAAGACGGGGGCGTGCTTACCGTTACCCAGGACACCAGCCTCCAGG
ACGGCTGCTTGATCTACAACGTCAAGCTCAGAGGGGTGAACTTCCCATCCAACGGCCCTGTGATGCAGAA
GAAAACACTCGGCTGGGAGGCCACCACCGAGACCCTGTACCCCGCTGACGGCGGCCTGGAAGGCAGATGC
GACATGGCCCTGAAGCTCGTGGGCGGGGGCCACCTGCACTGCAACCTGAAGACCACATACAGATCCAAGA
AACCCGCTAAGAACCTCAAGATGCCCGGCGTCTACTTTGTGGACCGCAGACTGGAAAGAATCAAGGAGGC
CGACAATGAGACCTACGTCGAGCAGCACGAGGTGGCTGTGGCCAGATACTGCGACCTCCCTAGCAAACTG
GGGCACAAACTTAATGGCATGGACGAGCTGTACAAGGGGCGCGCCGGAAGCGGAGCTACTAACTTCAGCC
TGTTAAAGCAAGCAGGAGACGTCGAGGAGAACCCTGGACCTATGGTGAGCAAGGGCGAGGAGCTGTTCAC
CGGGGTGGTGCCCATCCTGGTCGAGCTGGACGGCGACGTAAACGGCCACAAGTTCAGCGTCCGCGGCGAG
GGCGAGGGCGATGCCACCAACGGCAAGCTGACCCTGAAGTTCATCTGCACCACCGGCAAGCTGCCCGTGC
CCTGGCCCACCCTCGTGACCACCTTCGGCTACGGCGTGGCCTGCTTCAGCCGCTACCCCGACCACATGAA
GCAGCACGACTTCTTCAAGTCCGCCATGCCCGAAGGCTACGTCCAGGAGCGCACCATCTCTTTCAAGGAC
GACGGCACCTACAAGACCCGCGCCGAGGTGAAGTTCGAGGGCGACACCCTGGTGAACCGCATCGAGCTGA
AGGGCATCGACTTCAAGGAGGACGGCAACATCCTGGGGCACAAGCTGGAGTACAACTTCAACAGCCACTA
CGTCTATATCACGGCCGACAAGCAGAAGAACTGCATCAAGGCTAACTTCAAGATCCGCCACAACGTTGAG
GACGGCAGCGTGCAGCTCGCCGACCACTACCAGCAGAACACCCCCATCGGCGACGGCCCCGTGCTGCTGC
CCGACAACCACTACCTGAGCCATCAGTCCAAGCTGAGCAAAGACCCCAACGAGAAGCGCGATCACATGGT
CCTGCTGGAGTTCGTGACCGCCGCCGGGATTACACATGGCATGGACGAGCTGTACAAGTAAATCTAGAAC
TATAGTGAGTCGTATTACGTAGATCCAGACATGATAAGATACATTGATGAGTTTGGACAAACCACAACTA
GAATGCAGTGAAAAAAATGCTTTATTTGTGAAATTTGTGATGCTATTGCTTTATTTGTAACCATTATAAG
CTGCAATAAACAAGTTAACAACAACAATTGCATTCATTTTATGTTTCAGGTTCAGGGGGAGGTGTGGGAG
GTTTTTTAATTCGCGGCCGCCACCGCGGTGGAGCTCCAGCTTTTGTTCCCTTTAGTGAGGGTTAATTGGG
CCCAAGTGATCTCCAAAAAATAAGTACTTTTTGACTGTAAATAAAATTGTAAGGAGTAAAAAGTACTTTT
TTTTCTAAAAAAATGTAATTAAGTAAAAGTAAAAGTATTGATTTTTAATTGTACTCAAGTAAAGTAAAAA
TCCCCAAAAATAATACTTAAGTACAGTAATCAAGTAAAATTACTCAAGTACTTTACACCTCTGGGTACTG
TTTCGCGCTTGGCGTAATCATGGTCATAGCTGTTTCCTGTGTGAAATTGTTATCCGCTCACAATTCCACA
CAACATACGAGCCGGAAGCATAAAGTGTAAAGCCTGGGGTGCCTAATGAGTGAGCTAACTCACATTAATT
GCGTTGCGCTCACTGCCCGCTTTCCAGTCGGGAAACCTGTCGTGCCAGCTGCATTAATGAATCGGCCAAC
GCGCGGGGAGAGGCGGTTTGCGTATTGGGCGCTCTTCCGCTTCCTCGCTCACTGACTCGCTGCGCTCGGT
CGTTCGGCTGCGGCGAGCGGTATCAGCTCACTCAAAGGCGGTAATACGGTTATCCACAGAATCAGGGGAT
AACGCAGGAAAGAACATGTGAGCAAAAGGCCAGCAAAAGGCCAGGAACCGTAAAAAGGCCGCGTTGCTGG
CGTTTTTCCATAGGCTCCGCCCCCCTGACGAGCATCACAAAAATCGACGCTCAAGTCAGAGGTGGCGAAA
CCCGACAGGACTATAAAGATACCAGGCGTTTCCCCCTGGAAGCTCCCTCGTGCGCTCTCCTGTTCCGACC
CTGCCGCTTACCGGATACCTGTCCGCCTTTCTCCCTTCGGGAAGCGTGGCGCTTTCTCATAGCTCACGCT
GTAGGTATCTCAGTTCGGTGTAGGTCGTTCGCTCCAAGCTGGGCTGTGTGCACGAACCCCCCGTTCAGCC
CGACCGCTGCGCCTTATCCGGTAACTATCGTCTTGAGTCCAACCCGGTAAGACACGACTTATCGCCACTG
GCAGCAGCCACTGGTAACAGGATTAGCAGAGCGAGGTATGTAGGCGGTGCTACAGAGTTCTTGAAGTGGT
GGCCTAACTACGGCTACACTAGAAGGACAGTATTTGGTATCTGCGCTCTGCTGAAGCCAGTTACCTTCGG
AAAAAGAGTTGGTAGCTCTTGATCCGGCAAACAAACCACCGCTGGTAGCGGTGGTTTTTTTGTTTGCAAG
CAGCAGATTACGCGCAGAAAAAAAGGATCTCAAGAAGATCCTTTGATCTTTTCTACGGGGTCTGACGCTC
AGTGGAACGAAAACTCACGTTAAGGGATTTTGGTCATGAGATTATCAAAAAGGATCTTCACCTAGATCCT
TTTAAATTAAAAATGAAGTTTTAAATCAATCTAAAGTATATATGAGTAAACTTGGTCTGACAGTTACCAA
TGCTTAATCAGTGAGGCACCTATCTCAGCGATCTGTCTATTTCGTTCATCCATAGTTGCCTGACTCCCCG
TCGTGTAGATAACTACGATACGGGAGGGCTTACCATCTGGCCCCAGTGCTGCAATGATACCGCGAGACCC
ACGCTCACCGGCTCCAGATTTATCAGCAATAAACCAGCCAGCCGGAAGGGCCGAGCGCAGAAGTGGTCCT
GCAACTTTATCCGCCTCCATCCAGTCTATTAATTGTTGCCGGGAAGCTAGAGTAAGTAGTTCGCCAGTTA
ATAGTTTGCGCAACGTTGTTGCCATTGCTACAGGCATCGTGGTGTCACGCTCGTCGTTTGGTATGGCTTC
ATTCAGCTCCGGTTCCCAACGATCAAGGCGAGTTACATGATCCCCCATGTTGTGCAAAAAAGCGGTTAGC
TCCTTCGGTCCTCCGATCGTTGTCAGAAGTAAGTTGGCCGCAGTGTTATCACTCATGGTTATGGCAGCAC
TGCATAATTCTCTTACTGTCATGCCATCCGTAAGATGCTTTTCTGTGACTGGTGAGTACTCAACCAAGTC
ATTCTGAGAATAGTGTATGCGGCGACCGAGTTGCTCTTGCCCGGCGTCAATACGGGATAATACCGCGCCA
CATAGCAGAACTTTAAAAGTGCTCATCATTGGAAAACGTTCTTCGGGGCGAAAACTCTCAAGGATCTTAC
CGCTGTTGAGATCCAGTTCGATGTAACCCACTCGTGCACCCAACTGATCTTCAGCATCTTTTACTTTCAC
CAGCGTTTCTGGGTGAGCAAAAACAGGAAGGCAAAATGCCGCAAAAAAGGGAATAAGGGCGACACGGAAA
TGTTGAATACTCATACTCTTCCTTTTTCAATATTATTGAAGCATTTATCAGGGTTATTGTCTCATGAGCG
GATACATATTTGAATGTATTTAGAAAAATAAACAAATAGGGGTTCCGCGCACATTTCCCCGAAAAGTGCC
AC
Features (pLannotate 1.2.2; 25 found; start..end, strand, type, name):
    188..206     +  promoter       T7 promoter: promoter for bacteriophage T7 RNA polymerase
    626..1066    +  CDS            GAL4 (fragment): GAL4_YEAST - Experimental evidence at protein level: Swiss-Prot protein existence level 1. This protein is a positive regulator for the gene expression of the galactose-induced genes such as GAL1, GAL2, GAL7, GAL10, and MEL1 which code for the enzymes used to convert galactose to glucose. It recognizes a 17 base pair sequence in (5'-CGGRNNRCYNYNCNCCG-3') the upstream activating sequence (UAS-G) of these genes. From Saccharomyces cerevisiae (strain ATCC 204508 / S288c) (Baker's yeast).
   1514..1885    +  CDS            RelA (p65) AD: transcriptional activation domain of human RelA, also known as p65 (O'Shea and Perkins, 2008)
   3245..3328    +  CDS            large T antigen (fragment): large T antigen from SV40 (simian virus 40)
   3351..3432    +  polyA_signal   SV40 poly(A) signal: SV40 polyadenylation signal
   3581..3715    +  polyA_signal   SV40 poly(A) signal: SV40 polyadenylation signal
   3720..3737    +  promoter       T7 promoter (fragment): promoter for bacteriophage T7 RNA polymerase
   3819..3836    -  promoter       minP (fragment): minimal TATA-box promoter with low basal activity
   3846..3940    -  protein_bind   5X UAS: five tandem copies of the "ScaI site" 17-mer CGGAGTACTGTCCTCCG, an upstream activating sequence (UAS) that efficiently binds yeast Gal4 (Webster et al., 1988; Pfeiffer et al., 2010) GAL4
   4029..4123    +  protein_bind   5X UAS: five tandem copies of the "ScaI site" 17-mer CGGAGTACTGTCCTCCG, an upstream activating sequence (UAS) that efficiently binds yeast Gal4 (Webster et al., 1988; Pfeiffer et al., 2010) GAL4
   4133..4150    +  promoter       minP (fragment): minimal TATA-box promoter with low basal activity
   4205..4936    +  CDS            mCardinal: mCardinal is a basic (constitutively fluorescent) far red fluorescent protein published in 2014, derived from Entacmaea quadricolor. It is reported to be a rapidly-maturing monomer with moderate acid sensitivity.
   4970..4992    +  CDS            P2A (fragment): 2A peptide from porcine teschovirus-1 polyprotein Eukaryotic ribosomes fail to insert a peptide bond between the Gly and Pro residues, yielding separate polypeptides.
   5012..5728    +  CDS            mClover3: mClover3 is a basic (constitutively fluorescent) green/yellow fluorescent protein published in 2016, derived from Aequorea victoria. It is reported to be a rapidly-maturing monomer with high acid sensitivity.
   5740..5757    -  promoter       T7 promoter (fragment): promoter for bacteriophage T7 RNA polymerase
   5762..5896    -  polyA_signal   SV40 poly(A) signal: SV40 polyadenylation signal
   5963..5986    -  misc_feature   MCS (fragment): pBluescript multiple cloning site
   5999..6017    -  promoter       T3 promoter: promoter for bacteriophage T3 RNA polymerase
   6277..6293    -  protein_bind   lac operator: The lac repressor binds to the lac operator to inhibit transcription in E. coli. This inhibition can be relieved by adding lactose or isopropyl-β-D-thiogalactopyranoside (IPTG). lac repressor encoded by lacI
   6301..6331    -  promoter       lac promoter: promoter for the E. coli lac operon
   6346..6367    -  protein_bind   CAP binding site: CAP binding activates transcription in the presence of cAMP. E. coli catabolite activator protein
   6380..6472    -  CDS            lacI (fragment): lac repressor; lacI; The lac repressor binds to the lac operator to inhibit transcription in E. coli. This inhibition can be relieved by adding lactose or isopropyl-β-D-thiogalactopyranoside (IPTG).
   6655..7243    -  rep_origin     ori: high-copy-number ColE1/pMB1/pBR322/pUC origin of replication
   7414..8274    -  CDS            AmpR: β-lactamase; bla; confers resistance to ampicillin, carbenicillin, and related antibiotics
   8275..8379    -  promoter       AmpR promoter: bla
