>Addgene plasmid #196117 | pTol2-nbt300 2n-KalNFB-3xmir1T-syt2a-10U2n-mCardinal-P2A-mClover3 | addgene full sequence | sequence record 386839 | Addgene NGS Result
CTAAATTGTAAGCGTTAATCCCATATGGGCAGAGGTGTAAAAAGTACTCAAAAATTTTACTCAAGTGAAA
GTACAAGTACTTAGGGAAAATTTTACTCAATTAAAAGTAAAAGTATCTGGCTAGAATCTTACTTGAGTAA
AAGTAAAAAAGTACTCCATTAAAATTGTACTTGAGTATTAGATCCTGTAATACGACTCACTATAGGTTAA
TTAAGACAAAGAATGCAGGTACACGAGCAGCATCCATTTCCATTCCCTCCCTTGTCATTTGATTGGTTCC
CATCCCTACAATGCTCAGGGCCAGTGGCTCCACCCACCATTACATCATCTGAGCCCAGGACCACAGCAAG
TGAATAGGAGAGAGCAGCACCCTCCCCAAGGCGTCACAAGTGTATAAAAGGCAGCAGAAGGAGCCTCTGA
CAGCCCAGATTCTTAGCCGGCTGGAAACCATCGGGGTGTTGCACAAAGGGCAAGTAAAGCAACAAGAAAG
GGCCACACCATCCACTGATTACACCACTGTAAGACTCAACCCAATCAAGCTTGGATCCCTTCAGCACCAA
GGACAGGGCCTCTAGGACACTAGAGGTTTCAGCACCAAGGACAGGGCCTCGAATTCGCCGCCACCATGAA
ACTGCTCTCATCCATCGAGCAAGCCTGCGACATTTGTCGGCTTAAGAAGCTGAAATGCTCCAAGGAAAAG
CCGAAATGTGCCAAATGCCTGAAGAACAATTGGGAATGTCGTTACTCTCCCAAAACCAAGCGAAGTCCAC
TCACAAGGGCTCATCTGACCGAAGTGGAGAGCAGGCTAGAGAGACTGGAACAACTCTTTTTGCTCATCTT
CCCTAGAGAGGACCTTGACATGATCCTCAAGATGGATTCTCTCCAGGATATTAAAGCCCTTTTGACTGGC
TTATTCGTCCAGGACAATGTGAACAAAGACGCTGTGACAGACCGATTGGCAAGTGTCGAGACCGATATGC
CTCTGACACTGAGACAGCACAGAATCAGCGCTACTTCCTCAAGCGAAGAGTCTTCTAACAAGGGACAGAG
ACAGCTGACTGTTTCGAGCAGGTCGAGGCCCATGGAGTTCCAGTACCTGCCAGATACAGACGATCGTCAC
CGGATTGAGGAGAAACGTAAAAGGACATATGAGACCTTCAAGAGCATCATGAAGAAGAGTCCTTTCAGCG
GACCCACCGACCCCCGGCCTCCACCTCGACGCATTGCTGTGCCTTCCCGCAGCTCAGCTTCTGTCCCCAA
GCCAGCACCCCAGCCCTATCCCTTTACGTCATCCCTGAGCACCATCAACTATGATGAGTTTCCCACCATG
GTGTTTCCTTCTGGGCAGATCAGCCAGGCCTCGGCCTTGGCCCCGGCCCCTCCCCAAGTCCTGCCCCAGG
CTCCAGCCCCTGCCCCTGCTCCAGCCATGGTATCAGCTCTGGCCCAGGCCCCAGCCCCTGTCCCAGTCCT
AGCCCCAGGCCCTCCTCAGGCTGTGGCCCCACCTGCCCCCAAGCCCACCCAGGCTGGGGAAGGAACGCTG
TCAGAGGCCCTGCTGCAGCTGCAGTTTGATGATGAAGACCTGGGGGCCTTGCTTGGCAACAGCACAGACC
CAGCTGTGTTCACAGACCTGGCATCCGTCGACAACTCCGAGTTTCAGCAGCTGCTGAACCAGGGCATACC
TGTGGCCCCCCACACAACTGAGCCCATGCTGATGGAGTACCCTGAGGCTATAACTCGCCTAGTGACAGGG
GCCCAGAGGCCCCCCGACCCAGCTCCTGCTCCACTGGGGGCCCCGGGGCTCCCCAATGGCCTCCTTTCAG
GAGATGAAGACTTCTCCTCCATTGCGGACATGGACTTCTCAGCCCTGCTGAGTCAGATCAGCTCCTAATC
TAGCCCTAGGTGTACAGGCGCGCCACTAGTTCTACCTCTCGAGAATCTAGAATACATACTTCTAATCATT
CCATAGCTAATACATACTTCTAATCATTCCATAGCTAATACATACTTCTAATCATTCCATACTAGAACTA
TAGTGAGTCGTAGATCTCGCGCCAACCCGCTCCTCCTCCCTCCCTCCCTCCCTCCCTCCTCTCCTTTATT
CACTTTTCAACATGCACAACACGTCATCAAATCCCCCAATCAGCACTGAATTACAGCCACGGGCCACCAG
ACTGAAGGTGTTAAAGAAGACGATTCGGTCTCATCAGCGGCTAAAACGAGATGAGGGTGAACCGAGAGAG
ACTGTTTCCACAGATGTTCTTGAAGGAGGGCCGGGCTCGTAGGTGCGGTTATTACACATATAAGCTCCCA
TTCACACCTTAAAACATCCAACAGCATTCCAAAGTTTTCCATCGGGGACCAGGGATAGAAAACACTGCCT
CTTCCACTGCCTAATTTAACACATTCCTTCTAGATTATCTCTGGTCATCTAGATGAAATCAGTTCTGTTC
TGTTTGCCGTGTCTGAAAAGACAGTAAAGAGTAATTGAAAAAAAAAATGAATATAGAAAAATGGGGACTG
GAGAGATATTTGGACTAGACGCTCCTGATCCAGCCAGAAGGAACCTTTCAGGTGTCGATTACACTGCCTG
CGAAAACAACCTCTTCTTCCATTCTTCAGTTTCCAGCTGCCGGCTGGCTTCTTCCACTGCCCAACATCCT
AACAAACCCCTGACAAAAAAGGAGACAAGCCTTGAAACATCCTGAAATAAGCAATTCTTAGCTGCCAGGG
ACGTCTTCCTGTTAGCATCAGTGTATTTGTTTCTTTTGCTTTGATTTGTTTTCTTTTTTTATTTTATTTT
CATGGTAAATGTATTCTGCCTGAGCACTTTAAACGAAGGTGTTTTTGTTCCAGTCGATGCTTCGTTTTGA
ACCTGCTTTTATATTTATTAACTTTTGTTGTGTATTTTTAATGTTTAATCTTTAAAGGAATAGTTCACCT
ACACACACACACACACACACACACACACACACAAATGAAATGAAGTCATCATTTACTCACTTTTCTTTCT
TTTAGCTGTGGAGCACAAAACGAGATGTTTTGAAGAATGTTCACGCTGTTGTTTTTCATGCAATTTAAGT
AAACGAAGATCAAGGGATGTTGAGCTATACAAATATTCATTATATGGGCAGCACGGTCGCTGGTTCGAGT
CCCGGCTGGGCCAGTTGGCATTTCTGAGTTTGCATATTCTCCCTGTGTTGGCATGGGTTTCCTCCTGGTG
CTCCGTTTCTCCCACAGTCCACTAGATCATAATCAGCCATACCACATTTGTAGAGGTTTTACTTGCTTTA
AAAAACCTCCCACACCTCCCCCTGAACCTGAAACATAAAATGAATGCAATTGTTGTTGTTAACTTGTTTA
TTGCAGCTTATAATGGTTACAAATAAAGCAATAGCATCACAAATTTCACAAATAAAGCATTTTTTTCACT
GCATTCTAGTTGTGGTTTGTCCAAACTCATCAATGTATCAGGCCTTGGTACCGGGCCCAATGCATTGGCG
CCGCGGCCGGCCGCGAATTAAAAAACCTCCCACACCTCCCCCTGAACCTGAAACATAAAATGAATGCAAT
TGTTGTTGTTAACTTGTTTATTGCAGCTTATAATGGTTACAAATAAAGCAATAGCATCACAAATTTCACA
AATAAAGCATTTTTTTCACTGCATTCTAGTTGTGGTTTGTCCAAACTCATCAATGTATCTTATCATGTCT
GGATCTACGTAATACGACTCACTATAGTTCTAGCCTCGAGACTAATCGTTTAAACAGATCAGTTTAACGT
GTGGAGGAGCTCAAAGTGAGGCTGAGACGCGATGGGATCCATTATATACCCTCTAGAGTCTCCGCTCGGA
GGACAGTACTCCGACCTGCAGCCCGGGGGATCGTCGACAGGTCCTAGCTAGGGCTGCTCTCCAATCTCTG
TCATGGCAGGGCCACTGGCATCCCTGAAGTTGGTGGAGACCACCTCACTCCACTCAGCATACAGCTCATC
CAGTCCTCTTAGGGCTGCAGGTCGGAGTACTGTCCTCCGAGCGGAGTACTGTCCTCCGAGCGGAGTACTG
TCCTCCGAGCGGAGTACTGTCCTCCGAGCGGAGTACTGTCCTCCGAGCGGAGACTCTAGAGGGTATATAA
TGGATCCCATCGCGTCTCAGCCTCACTTTGAGCTCCTCCACACGAATTCGCCGCCACCATGGTGAGCAAG
GGCGAGGAGCTGATCAAGGAGAACATGCACATGAAGCTGTACATGGAAGGCACCGTGAACAACCACCACT
TCAAGTGCACCACCGAAGGGGAGGGCAAGCCCTACGAGGGCACCCAGACCCAGAGGATTAAGGTGGTGGA
GGGAGGCCCCCTGCCGTTCGCATTCGACATCCTGGCCACCTGCTTTATGTACGGGAGCAAGACCTTCATC
AACCACACCCAGGGCATCCCCGATTTCTTTAAGCAGTCCTTCCCTGAGGGCTTCACATGGGAGAGAGTCA
CCACATACGAAGACGGGGGCGTGCTTACCGTTACCCAGGACACCAGCCTCCAGGACGGCTGCTTGATCTA
CAACGTCAAGCTCAGAGGGGTGAACTTCCCATCCAACGGCCCTGTGATGCAGAAGAAAACACTCGGCTGG
GAGGCCACCACCGAGACCCTGTACCCCGCTGACGGCGGCCTGGAAGGCAGATGCGACATGGCCCTGAAGC
TCGTGGGCGGGGGCCACCTGCACTGCAACCTGAAGACCACATACAGATCCAAGAAACCCGCTAAGAACCT
CAAGATGCCCGGCGTCTACTTTGTGGACCGCAGACTGGAAAGAATCAAGGAGGCCGACAATGAGACCTAC
GTCGAGCAGCACGAGGTGGCTGTGGCCAGATACTGCGACCTCCCTAGCAAACTGGGGCACAAACTTAATG
GCATGGACGAGCTGTACAAGGGGCGCGCCGGAAGCGGAGCTACTAACTTCAGCCTGTTAAAGCAAGCAGG
AGACGTCGAGGAGAACCCTGGACCTATGGTGAGCAAGGGCGAGGAGCTGTTCACCGGGGTGGTGCCCATC
CTGGTCGAGCTGGACGGCGACGTAAACGGCCACAAGTTCAGCGTCCGCGGCGAGGGCGAGGGCGATGCCA
CCAACGGCAAGCTGACCCTGAAGTTCATCTGCACCACCGGCAAGCTGCCCGTGCCCTGGCCCACCCTCGT
GACCACCTTCGGCTACGGCGTGGCCTGCTTCAGCCGCTACCCCGACCACATGAAGCAGCACGACTTCTTC
AAGTCCGCCATGCCCGAAGGCTACGTCCAGGAGCGCACCATCTCTTTCAAGGACGACGGCACCTACAAGA
CCCGCGCCGAGGTGAAGTTCGAGGGCGACACCCTGGTGAACCGCATCGAGCTGAAGGGCATCGACTTCAA
GGAGGACGGCAACATCCTGGGGCACAAGCTGGAGTACAACTTCAACAGCCACTACGTCTATATCACGGCC
GACAAGCAGAAGAACTGCATCAAGGCTAACTTCAAGATCCGCCACAACGTTGAGGACGGCAGCGTGCAGC
TCGCCGACCACTACCAGCAGAACACCCCCATCGGCGACGGCCCCGTGCTGCTGCCCGACAACCACTACCT
GAGCCATCAGTCCAAGCTGAGCAAAGACCCCAACGAGAAGCGCGATCACATGGTCCTGCTGGAGTTCGTG
ACCGCCGCCGGGATTACACATGGCATGGACGAGCTGTACAAGTAAATCTAGAACTATAGTGAGTCGTATT
ACGTAGATCCAGACATGATAAGATACATTGATGAGTTTGGACAAACCACAACTAGAATGCAGTGAAAAAA
ATGCTTTATTTGTGAAATTTGTGATGCTATTGCTTTATTTGTAACCATTATAAGCTGCAATAAACAAGTT
AACAACAACAATTGCATTCATTTTATGTTTCAGGTTCAGGGGGAGGTGTGGGAGGTTTTTTAATTCGCGG
CCGCCACCGCGGTGGAGCTCCAGCTTTTGTTCCCTTTAGTGAGGGTTAATTGGGCCCAAGTGATCTCCAA
AAAATAAGTACTTTTTGACTGTAAATAAAATTGTAAGGAGTAAAAAGTACTTTTTTTTCTAAAAAAATGT
AATTAAGTAAAAGTAAAAGTATTGATTTTTAATTGTACTCAAGTAAAGTAAAAATCCCCAAAAATAATAC
TTAAGTACAGTAATCAAGTAAAATTACTCAAGTACTTTACACCTCTGGGTACTGTTTCGCGCTTGGCGTA
ATCATGGTCATAGCTGTTTCCTGTGTGAAATTGTTATCCGCTCACAATTCCACACAACATACGAGCCGGA
AGCATAAAGTGTAAAGCCTGGGGTGCCTAATGAGTGAGCTAACTCACATTAATTGCGTTGCGCTCACTGC
CCGCTTTCCAGTCGGGAAACCTGTCGTGCCAGCTGCATTAATGAATCGGCCAACGCGCGGGGAGAGGCGG
TTTGCGTATTGGGCGCTCTTCCGCTTCCTCGCTCACTGACTCGCTGCGCTCGGTCGTTCGGCTGCGGCGA
GCGGTATCAGCTCACTCAAAGGCGGTAATACGGTTATCCACAGAATCAGGGGATAACGCAGGAAAGAACA
TGTGAGCAAAAGGCCAGCAAAAGGCCAGGAACCGTAAAAAGGCCGCGTTGCTGGCGTTTTTCCATAGGCT
CCGCCCCCCTGACGAGCATCACAAAAATCGACGCTCAAGTCAGAGGTGGCGAAACCCGACAGGACTATAA
AGATACCAGGCGTTTCCCCCTGGAAGCTCCCTCGTGCGCTCTCCTGTTCCGACCCTGCCGCTTACCGGAT
ACCTGTCCGCCTTTCTCCCTTCGGGAAGCGTGGCGCTTTCTCATAGCTCACGCTGTAGGTATCTCAGTTC
GGTGTAGGTCGTTCGCTCCAAGCTGGGCTGTGTGCACGAACCCCCCGTTCAGCCCGACCGCTGCGCCTTA
TCCGGTAACTATCGTCTTGAGTCCAACCCGGTAAGACACGACTTATCGCCACTGGCAGCAGCCACTGGTA
ACAGGATTAGCAGAGCGAGGTATGTAGGCGGTGCTACAGAGTTCTTGAAGTGGTGGCCTAACTACGGCTA
CACTAGAAGAACAGTATTTGGTATCTGCGCTCTGCTGAAGCCAGTTACCTTCGGAAAAAGAGTTGGTAGC
TCTTGATCCGGCAAACAAACCACCGCTGGTAGCGGTGGTTTTTTTGTTTGCAAGCAGCAGATTACGCGCA
GAAAAAAAGGATCTCAAGAAGATCCTTTGATCTTTTCTACGGGGTCTGACGCTCAGTGGAACGAAAACTC
ACGTTAAGGGATTTTGGTCATGAGATTATCAAAAAGGATCTTCACCTAGATCCTTTTAAATTAAAAATGA
AGTTTTAAATCAATCTAAAGTATATATGAGTAAACTTGGTCTGACAGTTACCAATGCTTAATCAGTGAGG
CACCTATCTCAGCGATCTGTCTATTTCGTTCATCCATAGTTGCCTGACTCCCCGTCGTGTAGATAACTAC
GATACGGGAGGGCTTACCATCTGGCCCCAGTGCTGCAATGATACCGCGAGACCCACGCTCACCGGCTCCA
GATTTATCAGCAATAAACCAGCCAGCCGGAAGGGCCGAGCGCAGAAGTGGTCCTGCAACTTTATCCGCCT
CCATCCAGTCTATTAATTGTTGCCGGGAAGCTAGAGTAAGTAGTTCGCCAGTTAATAGTTTGCGCAACGT
TGTTGCCATTGCTACAGGCATCGTGGTGTCACGCTCGTCGTTTGGTATGGCTTCATTCAGCTCCGGTTCC
CAACGATCAAGGCGAGTTACATGATCCCCCATGTTGTGCAAAAAAGCGGTTAGCTCCTTCGGTCCTCCGA
TCGTTGTCAGAAGTAAGTTGGCCGCAGTGTTATCACTCATGGTTATGGCAGCACTGCATAATTCTCTTAC
TGTCATGCCATCCGTAAGATGCTTTTCTGTGACTGGTGAGTACTCAACCAAGTCATTCTGAGAATAGTGT
ATGCGGCGACCGAGTTGCTCTTGCCCGGCGTCAATACGGGATAATACCGCGCCACATAGCAGAACTTTAA
AAGTGCTCATCATTGGAAAACGTTCTTCGGGGCGAAAACTCTCAAGGATCTTACCGCTGTTGAGATCCAG
TTCGATGTAACCCACTCGTGCACCCAACTGATCTTCAGCATCTTTTACTTTCACCAGCGTTTCTGGGTGA
GCAAAAACAGGAAGGCAAAATGCCGCAAAAAAGGGAATAAGGGCGACACGGAAATGTTGAATACTCATAC
TCTTCCTTTTTCAATATTATTGAAGCATTTATCAGGGTTATTGTCTCATGAGCGGATACATATTTGAATG
TATTTAGAAAAATAAACAAATAGGGGTTCCGCGCACATTTCCCCGAAAAGTGCCAC
Features (pLannotate 1.2.2; 27 found; start..end, strand, type, name):
    188..206     +  promoter       T7 promoter: promoter for bacteriophage T7 RNA polymerase
    626..1066    +  CDS            GAL4 (fragment): GAL4_YEAST - Experimental evidence at protein level: Swiss-Prot protein existence level 1. This protein is a positive regulator for the gene expression of the galactose-induced genes such as GAL1, GAL2, GAL7, GAL10, and MEL1 which code for the enzymes used to convert galactose to glucose. It recognizes a 17 base pair sequence in (5'-CGGRNNRCYNYNCNCCG-3') the upstream activating sequence (UAS-G) of these genes. From Saccharomyces cerevisiae (strain ATCC 204508 / S288c) (Baker's yeast).
   1514..1885    +  CDS            RelA (p65) AD: transcriptional activation domain of human RelA, also known as p65 (O'Shea and Perkins, 2008)
   3245..3328    +  CDS            large T antigen (fragment): large T antigen from SV40 (simian virus 40)
   3351..3432    +  polyA_signal   SV40 poly(A) signal: SV40 polyadenylation signal
   3581..3715    +  polyA_signal   SV40 poly(A) signal: SV40 polyadenylation signal
   3720..3737    +  promoter       T7 promoter (fragment): promoter for bacteriophage T7 RNA polymerase
   3818..3835    -  promoter       minP (fragment): minimal TATA-box promoter with low basal activity
   3840..3863    -  protein_bind   5X UAS (fragment): five tandem copies of the "ScaI site" 17-mer CGGAGTACTGTCCTCCG, an upstream activating sequence (UAS) that efficiently binds yeast Gal4 (Webster et al., 1988; Pfeiffer et al., 2010) GAL4
   3865..3882    -  misc_feature   MCS (fragment): pBluescript multiple cloning site
   3901..3999    -  CDS            ble (fragment): BLE_STRHI - Experimental evidence at protein level: Swiss-Prot protein existence level 1. Binding protein with a strong affinity to the bleomycin family of antibiotics. From Streptoalloteichus hindustanus.
   4013..4107    +  protein_bind   5X UAS: five tandem copies of the "ScaI site" 17-mer CGGAGTACTGTCCTCCG, an upstream activating sequence (UAS) that efficiently binds yeast Gal4 (Webster et al., 1988; Pfeiffer et al., 2010) GAL4
   4117..4134    +  promoter       minP (fragment): minimal TATA-box promoter with low basal activity
   4189..4920    +  CDS            mCardinal: mCardinal is a basic (constitutively fluorescent) far red fluorescent protein published in 2014, derived from Entacmaea quadricolor. It is reported to be a rapidly-maturing monomer with moderate acid sensitivity.
   4954..4976    +  CDS            P2A (fragment): 2A peptide from porcine teschovirus-1 polyprotein Eukaryotic ribosomes fail to insert a peptide bond between the Gly and Pro residues, yielding separate polypeptides.
   4996..5712    +  CDS            mClover3: mClover3 is a basic (constitutively fluorescent) green/yellow fluorescent protein published in 2016, derived from Aequorea victoria. It is reported to be a rapidly-maturing monomer with high acid sensitivity.
   5724..5741    -  promoter       T7 promoter (fragment): promoter for bacteriophage T7 RNA polymerase
   5746..5880    -  polyA_signal   SV40 poly(A) signal: SV40 polyadenylation signal
   5947..5970    -  misc_feature   MCS (fragment): pBluescript multiple cloning site
   5983..6001    -  promoter       T3 promoter: promoter for bacteriophage T3 RNA polymerase
   6261..6277    -  protein_bind   lac operator: The lac repressor binds to the lac operator to inhibit transcription in E. coli. This inhibition can be relieved by adding lactose or isopropyl-β-D-thiogalactopyranoside (IPTG). lac repressor encoded by lacI
   6285..6315    -  promoter       lac promoter: promoter for the E. coli lac operon
   6330..6351    -  protein_bind   CAP binding site: CAP binding activates transcription in the presence of cAMP. E. coli catabolite activator protein
   6364..6456    -  CDS            lacI (fragment): lac repressor; lacI; The lac repressor binds to the lac operator to inhibit transcription in E. coli. This inhibition can be relieved by adding lactose or isopropyl-β-D-thiogalactopyranoside (IPTG).
   6639..7227    -  rep_origin     ori: high-copy-number ColE1/pMB1/pBR322/pUC origin of replication
   7398..8258    -  CDS            AmpR: β-lactamase; bla; confers resistance to ampicillin, carbenicillin, and related antibiotics
   8259..8363    -  promoter       AmpR promoter: bla
