[The description below was written by a language model from this plasmid's Addgene catalogue record and pLannotate feature annotations shown in this document.]
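Description:
pTol2-nbt300 2n-KalNFB-3xmir1T-syt2a-10U2n-mCardinal-P2A-mClover3 is a zebrafish expression plasmid built on the pTol2-MCS backbone, a design normally used for Tol2 transposase-mediated genomic integration, although the Tol2 arms themselves are not picked up in the feature annotation. It is maintained in E. coli as a high-copy plasmid through a ColE1/pUC-type origin and selected with ampicillin via the AmpR (β-lactamase) cassette. Remnants of a pBluescript-style cloning region (T7 and T3 promoters, lac promoter/operator) flank the insert.

The synthetic insert combines a Gal4-type activator and its reporter on a single plasmid. The activator unit encodes the Gal4 DNA-binding domain fragment together with the human RelA (p65) activation domain, matching the "KalNFB" in the name, and ends in SV40 polyadenylation signals. The driver is not annotated. By name it would be the "nbt300" element, and the name also suggests three miR-1 target sites and syt2a-derived sequence, which lie in unannotated stretches and whose roles the record does not explain. Downstream, two 5X UAS blocks sit in opposite orientations, each with a minimal TATA promoter ("10U2n"). The forward arm drives far-red mCardinal joined through a P2A peptide to green mClover3, so both proteins are made separately from one transcript. The reverse arm faces the activator unit, but the record does not state its function.

The depositor sequence (8,402 nt) and the repository's sequencing result (8,386 nt) differ slightly. In the latter the reverse 5X UAS is only partly recognised, which suggests a discrepancy in this repeat region. The insert field also lists "HO1", which is absent from the plasmid name and from the annotations. The stated purpose is simply zebrafish expression.
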