Addgene plasmid #196117: pTol2-nbt300 2n-KalNFB-3xmir1T-syt2a-10U2n-mCardinal-P2A-mClover3
Purpose: zebrafish expression
Depositing lab: Reinhard Köster. Depositing organization: Technische Universitaet Braunschweig.
Backbone
  Vector backbone: pTol2-MCS
  Vector type: Zebrafish expression
Growth in bacteria
  Bacterial resistance: Ampicillin, 100 μg/mL
  Growth temperature: 37°C
  Growth strain: DH5alpha
  Copy number: High Copy
Gene/Insert
  Gene/Insert name: nbt300 2n-KalNFB-3xmir1T-syt2a-HO1-10U2n-mCardinal-P2A-mClover3
  Species: Synthetic
  Cloning method: Restriction Enzyme; 5′ cloning site uknown (unknown if destroyed); 3′ cloning site uknown (unknown if destroyed)
Terms and licenses: Academic/Nonprofit Terms; Industry Terms: Not Available to Industry
How to cite: pTol2-nbt300 2n-KalNFB-3xmir1T-syt2a-10U2n-mCardinal-P2A-mClover3 was a gift from Reinhard Köster (Addgene plasmid # 196117 ; http://n2t.net/addgene:196117 ; RRID:Addgene_196117)
